Addgene plasmid #176604: IBAR-Cry2PHR
Purpose: Cry2PHR with N-terminal IBAR domain
Depositing lab: Robert Hughes. Depositing organization: East Carolina University. Publication: CRY-BARs: Versatile light-gated molecular tools for the remodeling of membrane architectures. Wurz AI, Bunner WP, Szatmari EM, Hughes RM. J Biol Chem. 2022 Aug 18;298(10):102388. doi: 10.1016/j.jbc.2022.102388. PubMed 35987384.
Backbone
  Vector backbone: pmCherry-N1
  Backbone manufacturer: Clontech
  Backbone size w/o insert (bp): 4722
  Total vector size (bp): 6979
  Vector type: Mammalian Expression
  Selectable markers: Neomycin (select with G418)
Growth in bacteria
  Bacterial resistance: Kanamycin, 50 μg/mL
  Growth temperature: 37°C
  Growth strain: DH5alpha
  Copy number: High Copy
Gene/Insert
  Gene/Insert name: IBAR-Cry2PHR-mCherry
  Species: H. sapiens (human), A. thaliana (mustard weed)
  Insert size (bp): 2988
  Promoter: CMV
  Cloning method: Restriction Enzyme; 5′ cloning site nheI (not destroyed); 3′ cloning site noti (not destroyed)
  Sequencing primers: 5′ CMV-F; 3′ SV40pA-R
Terms and licenses: Academic/Nonprofit Terms; Industry Terms: Not Available to Industry
Depositor comments: Please visit https://www.biorxiv.org/content/10.1101/2022.01.28.478241v1 for bioRxiv preprint.
How to cite: IBAR-Cry2PHR was a gift from Robert Hughes (Addgene plasmid # 176604 ; http://n2t.net/addgene:176604 ; RRID:Addgene_176604)
