[The description below was written by a language model from this plasmid's Addgene catalogue record and pLannotate feature annotations shown in this document.]
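Description:
IBAR-Cry2PHR is a mammalian expression plasmid built on the Clontech pmCherry-N1 backbone. It encodes a three-part fusion protein for light-controlled remodeling of cellular membranes. The human cytomegalovirus immediate-early enhancer and promoter drive a single open reading frame. At its N-terminus is a fragment of human MTSS1 (also called MIM), which supplies the I-BAR domain, a module associated with membrane binding and curvature. This is followed by CRY2PHR, the N-terminal photolyase homology region of Arabidopsis thaliana cryptochrome 2, a blue-light-responsive photoreceptor domain. After a short remnant of the multiple cloning site comes mCherry, a monomeric red fluorescent protein that lets the fusion be followed by microscopy. An SV40 polyadenylation signal terminates the transcript. The insert was placed between NheI and NotI sites, both of which are retained.

The plasmid replicates in E. coli at high copy from a ColE1/pUC-type origin and also carries an f1 phage origin. A single Tn5 aminoglycoside phosphotransferase gene (NeoR/KanR) has tandem bacterial (bla-type) and SV40 early promoters and an HSV TK polyadenylation signal. It confers kanamycin resistance in bacteria and G418 resistance in mammalian cells. The short annotated fragments of ble, SV40 large T antigen and the bGH poly(A) signal appear to be backbone remnants rather than functional elements.

The associated publication describes "CRY-BARs", in which a BAR domain is coupled to the light-responsive cryptochrome module so that illumination gates changes in membrane architecture. This construct is the I-BAR member of that toolset. The sequenced record is 6,922 nt, slightly shorter than the catalogued total size of 6,979 bp.
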