Features (pLannotate 1.2.2; 16 found; start..end, strand, type, name):
      1..762     +  CDS            MTSS1 (fragment): MTSS1_HUMAN - Also known as KIAA0429, MIM. Experimental evidence at protein level: Swiss-Prot protein existence level 1. May be related to cancer progression or tumor metastasis in a variety of organ sites, most likely through an interaction with the actin cytoskeleton. From Homo sapiens (Human).
    763..2256    +  CDS            CRY2PHR: N-terminal photolyase homology region of Arabidopsis thaliana cryptochrome 2 binds to CIB1 upon exposure to blue light (Kennedy et al., 2010)
   2257..2273    +  misc_feature   MCS (fragment): multiple cloning site
   2281..2988    +  CDS            mCherry: mCherry is a basic (constitutively fluorescent) red fluorescent protein published in 2004, derived from Discosoma sp.. It is reported to be a very rapidly-maturing monomer with low acid sensitivity.
   3008..3091    +  CDS            large T antigen (fragment): large T antigen from SV40 (simian virus 40)
   3114..3235    +  polyA_signal   SV40 poly(A) signal: SV40 polyadenylation signal
   3269..3697    -  rep_origin     f1 ori (sequence partly withheld): f1 bacteriophage origin of replication; arrow indicates direction of (+) strand synthesis
   3724..3828    +  promoter       AmpR promoter: bla
   3830..4187    +  promoter       SV40 promoter: SV40 enhancer and early promoter
   4222..5016    +  CDS            NeoR/KanR: aminoglycoside phosphotransferase from Tn5; aph(3')-II (or nptII); confers resistance to neomycin, kanamycin, and G418 (Geneticin®)
   5037..5189    +  CDS            ble (fragment): BLE_KLEPN - Experimental evidence at protein level: Swiss-Prot protein existence level 1. Binding protein with a strong affinity to the bleomycin family of antibiotics. Binds to CL990; an antimitotic-antibiotic compound. From Klebsiella pneumoniae.
   5248..5295    +  polyA_signal   HSV TK poly(A) signal: herpes simplex virus thymidine kinase polyadenylation signal (Cole and Stacy, 1985)
   5386..5402    -  polyA_signal   bGH poly(A) signal (fragment): bovine growth hormone polyadenylation signal
   5624..6212    +  rep_origin     ori: high-copy-number ColE1/pMB1/pBR322/pUC origin of replication
   6387..6690    +  enhancer       CMV enhancer: human cytomegalovirus immediate early enhancer
   6691..6894    +  promoter       CMV promoter: human cytomegalovirus (CMV) immediate early promoter
>Addgene plasmid #176604 | IBAR-Cry2PHR | addgene full sequence | sequence record 347610 | Addgene NGS Result
ATGGAGGCTGTGATTGAGAAGGAATGCAGCGCGCTCGGAGGCCTCTTCCAGACCATCATCAGCGACATGA
AGGGGAGCTATCCAGTTTGGGAAGATTTCATAAACAAAGCAGGAAAGCTGCAGTCCCAGCTTCGGACAAC
AGTAGTAGCAGCAGCTGCCTTCTTGGACGCCTTTCAGAAAGTGGCTGACATGGCCACCAACACACGTGGT
GGGACCAGGGAGATTGGATCTGCTCTCACCAGGATGTGCATGAGGCACAGAAGCATTGAAGCCAAGCTGA
GGCAGTTTTCGAGCGCTTTAATTGATTGTCTGATAAACCCACTTCAAGAACAGATGGAAGAATGGAAGAA
AGTGGCCAACCAGCTGGATAAAGACCACGCAAAAGAATATAAGAAAGCCCGCCAAGAGATAAAAAAGAAG
TCCTCGGATACGCTGAAACTGCAGAAGAAAGCAAAAAAAGTGGACACTCTTGGGAGAGGTGATATCCAGC
CTCAGTTGGACAGTGCTCTCCAAGATGTCAATGATAAGTATCTCTTATTGGAAGAAACAGAAAAGCAGGC
TGTCCGGAAGGCTTTGATTGAAGAACGTGGCCGATTCTGTACCTTCATCTCTATGCTGCGGCCAGTGATT
GAAGAAGAAATCTCAATGCTAGGGGAAATAACCCACCTTCAGACCATCTCGGAAGATCTAAAAAGCCTGA
CCATGGACCCTCACAAACTGCCCTCCTCAAGTGAACAGGTGATTCTGGACCTCGAGGCCACCATGAAGAT
GGACAAAAAGACTATAGTTTGGTTTAGAAGAGACCTAAGGATTGAGGATAATCCTGCATTAGCAGCAGCT
GCTCACGAAGGATCTGTTTTTCCTGTCTTCATTTGGTGTCCTGAAGAAGAAGGACAGTTTTATCCTGGAA
GAGCTTCAAGATGGTGGATGAAACAATCACTTGCTCACTTATCTCAATCCTTGAAGGCTCTTGGATCTGA
CCTCACTTTAATCAAAACCCACAACACGATTTCAGCGATCTTGGATTGTATCCGCGTTACCGGTGCTACA
AAAGTCGTCTTTAACCACCTCTATGATCCTGTTTCGTTAGTTCGGGACCATACCGTAAAGGAGAAGCTGG
TGGAACGTGGGATCTCTGTGCAAAGCTACAATGGAGATCTATTGTATGAACCGTGGGAGATATACTGCGA
AAAGGGCAAACCTTTTACGAGTTTCAATTCTTACTGGAAGAAATGCTTAGATATGTCGATTGAATCCGTT
ATGCTTCCTCCTCCTTGGCGGTTGATGCCAATAACTGCAGCGGCTGAAGCGATTTGGGCGTGTTCGATTG
AAGAACTAGGGCTGGAGAATGAGGCCGAGAAACCGAGCAATGCGTTGTTAACTAGAGCTTGGTCTCCAGG
ATGGAGCAATGCTGATAAGTTACTAAATGAGTTCATCGAGAAGCAGTTGATAGATTATGCAAAGAACAGC
AAGAAAGTTGTTGGGAATTCTACTTCACTACTTTCTCCGTATCTCCATTTCGGGGAAATAAGCGTCAGAC
ACGTTTTCCAGTGTGCCCGGATGAAACAAATTATATGGGCAAGAGATAAGAACAGTGAAGGAGAAGAAAG
TGCAGATCTTTTTCTTAGGGGAATCGGTTTAAGAGAGTATTCTCGGTATATATGTTTCAACTTCCCGTTT
ACTCACGAGCAATCGTTGTTGAGTCATCTTCGGTTTTTCCCTTGGGATGCTGATGTTGATAAGTTCAAGG
CCTGGAGACAAGGCAGGACCGGTTATCCGTTGGTGGATGCCGGAATGAGAGAGCTTTGGGCTACCGGATG
GATGCATAACAGAATAAGAGTGATTGTTTCAAGCTTTGCTGTGAAGTTTCTTCTCCTTCCATGGAAATGG
GGAATGAAGTATTTCTGGGATACACTTTTGGATGCTGATTTGGAATGTGACATCCTTGGCTGGCAGTATA
TCTCTGGGAGTATCCCCGATGGCCACGAGCTTGATCGCTTGGACAATCCCGCGTTACAAGGCGCCAAATA
TGACCCAGAAGGTGAGTACATAAGGCAATGGCTTCCCGAGCTTGCGAGATTGCCAACTGAATGGATCCAT
CATCCATGGGACGCTCCTTTAACCGTACTCAAAGCTTCTGGTGTGGAACTCGGAACAAACTATGCGAAAC
CCATTGTAGACATCGACACAGCTCGTGAGCTACTAGCTAAAGCTATTTCAAGAACCCGTGAAGCACAGAT
CATGATCGGAGCAGCAGCCCGGGATCCACCGGTCGCCACCATGGTGAGCAAGGGCGAGGAGGATAACATG
GCCATCATCAAGGAGTTCATGCGCTTCAAGGTGCACATGGAGGGCTCCGTGAACGGCCACGAGTTCGAGA
TCGAGGGCGAGGGCGAGGGCCGCCCCTACGAGGGCACCCAGACCGCCAAGCTGAAGGTGACCAAGGGTGG
CCCCCTGCCCTTCGCCTGGGACATCCTGTCCCCTCAGTTCATGTACGGCTCCAAGGCCTACGTGAAGCAC
CCCGCCGACATCCCCGACTACTTGAAGCTGTCCTTCCCCGAGGGCTTCAAGTGGGAGCGCGTGATGAACT
TCGAGGACGGCGGCGTGGTGACCGTGACCCAGGACTCCTCCCTGCAGGACGGCGAGTTCATCTACAAGGT
GAAGCTGCGCGGCACCAACTTCCCCTCCGACGGCCCCGTAATGCAGAAGAAGACCATGGGCTGGGAGGCC
TCCTCCGAGCGGATGTACCCCGAGGACGGCGCCCTGAAGGGCGAGATCAAGCAGAGGCTGAAGCTGAAGG
ACGGCGGCCACTACGACGCTGAGGTCAAGACCACCTACAAGGCCAAGAAGCCCGTGCAGCTGCCCGGCGC
CTACAACGTCAACATCAAGTTGGACATCACCTCCCACAACGAGGACTACACCATCGTGGAACAGTACGAA
CGCGCCGAGGGCCGCCACTCCACCGGCGGCATGGACGAGCTGTACAAGTAAAGCGGCCGCGACTCTAGAT
CATAATCAGCCATACCACATTTGTAGAGGTTTTACTTGCTTTAAAAAACCTCCCACACCTCCCCCTGAAC
CTGAAACATAAAATGAATGCAATTGTTGTTGTTAACTTGTTTATTGCAGCTTATAATGGTTACAAATAAA
GCAATAGCATCACAAATTTCACAAATAAAGCATTTTTTTCACTGCATTCTAGTTGTGGTTTGTCCAAACT
CATCAATGTATCTTAAGGCGTAAATTGTAAGCGTTAATATTTTGTTAAAATTCGCGTTAAATTTTTGTTA
AATCAGCTCATTTTTTAACCAATAGGCCGAAATCGGCAAAATCCCTTATAAATCAAAAGAATAGACCGAG
ATAGGGT
[37 nt withheld, positions 3368-3404]
AAAGAACGTGGACTCCAACGTCAAAGG
[49 nt withheld, positions 3432-3480]
T
[91 nt withheld, positions 3482-3572]
G
[124 nt withheld, positions 3574-3697]
CAGGTGGCACTTTTCGGGGAAATGTGCGCGGAACCCCTATTTGTTTATTTTTCTAAATACATTCAAATAT
GTATCCGCTCATGAGACAATAACCCTGATAAATGCTTCAATAATATTGAAAAAGGAAGAGTCCTGAGGCG
GAAAGAACCAGCTGTGGAATGTGTGTCAGTTAGGGTGTGGAAAGTCCCCAGGCTCCCCAGCAGGCAGAAG
TATGCAAAGCATGCATCTCAATTAGTCAGCAACCAGGTGTGGAAAGTCCCCAGGCTCCCCAGCAGGCAGA
AGTATGCAAAGCATGCATCTCAATTAGTCAGCAACCATAGTCCCGCCCCTAACTCCGCCCATCCCGCCCC
TAACTCCGCCCAGTTCCGCCCATTCTCCGCCCCATGGCTGACTAATTTTTTTTATTTATGCAGAGGCCGA
GGCCGCCTCGGCCTCTGAGCTATTCCAGAAGTAGTGAGGAGGCTTTTTTGGAGGCCTAGGCTTTTGCAAA
GATCGATCAAGAGACAGGATGAGGATCGTTTCGCATGATTGAACAAGATGGATTGCACGCAGGTTCTCCG
GCCGCTTGGGTGGAGAGGCTATTCGGCTATGACTGGGCACAACAGACAATCGGCTGCTCTGATGCCGCCG
TGTTCCGGCTGTCAGCGCAGGGGCGCCCGGTTCTTTTTGTCAAGACCGACCTGTCCGGTGCCCTGAATGA
ACTGCAAGACGAGGCAGCGCGGCTATCGTGGCTGGCCACGACGGGCGTTCCTTGCGCAGCTGTGCTCGAC
GTTGTCACTGAAGCGGGAAGGGACTGGCTGCTATTGGGCGAAGTGCCGGGGCAGGATCTCCTGTCATCTC
ACCTTGCTCCTGCCGAGAAAGTATCCATCATGGCTGATGCAATGCGGCGGCTGCATACGCTTGATCCGGC
TACCTGCCCATTCGACCACCAAGCGAAACATCGCATCGAGCGAGCACGTACTCGGATGGAAGCCGGTCTT
GTCGATCAGGATGATCTGGACGAAGAGCATCAGGGGCTCGCGCCAGCCGAACTGTTCGCCAGGCTCAAGG
CGAGCATGCCCGACGGCGAGGATCTCGTCGTGACCCATGGCGATGCCTGCTTGCCGAATATCATGGTGGA
AAATGGCCGCTTTTCTGGATTCATCGACTGTGGCCGGCTGGGTGTGGCGGACCGCTATCAGGACATAGCG
TTGGCTACCCGTGATATTGCTGAAGAGCTTGGCGGCGAATGGGCTGACCGCTTCCTCGTGCTTTACGGTA
TCGCCGCTCCCGATTCGCAGCGCATCGCCTTCTATCGCCTTCTTGACGAGTTCTTCTGAGCGGGACTCTG
GGGTTCGAAATGACCGACCAAGCGACGCCCAACCTGCCATCACGAGATTTCGATTCCACCGCCGCCTTCT
ATGAAAGGTTGGGCTTCGGAATCGTTTTCCGGGACGCCGGCTGGATGATCCTCCAGCGCGGGGATCTCAT
GCTGGAGTTCTTCGCCCACCCTAGGGGGAGGCTAACTGAAACACGGAAGGAGACAATACCGGAAGGAACC
CGCGCTATGACGGCAATAAAAAGACAGAATAAAACGCACGGTGTTGGGTCGTTTGTTCATAAACGCGGGG
TTCGGTCCCAGGGCTGGCACTCTGTCGATACCCCACCGAGACCCCATTGGGGCCAATACGCCCGCGTTTC
TTCCTTTTCCCCACCCCACCCCCCAAGTTCGGGTGAAGGCCCAGGGCTCGCAGCCAACGTCGGGGCGGCA
GGCCCTGCCATAGCCTCAGGTTACTCATATATACTTTAGATTGATTTAAAACTTCATTTTTAATTTAAAA
GGATCTAGGTGAAGATCCTTTTTGATAATCTCATGACCAAAATCCCTTAACGTGAGTTTTCGTTCCACTG
AGCGTCAGACCCCGTAGAAAAGATCAAAGGATCTTCTTGAGATCCTTTTTTTCTGCGCGTAATCTGCTGC
TTGCAAACAAAAAAACCACCGCTACCAGCGGTGGTTTGTTTGCCGGATCAAGAGCTACCAACTCTTTTTC
CGAAGGTAACTGGCTTCAGCAGAGCGCAGATACCAAATACTGTTCTTCTAGTGTAGCCGTAGTTAGGCCA
CCACTTCAAGAACTCTGTAGCACCGCCTACATACCTCGCTCTGCTAATCCTGTTACCAGTGGCTGCTGCC
AGTGGCGATAAGTCGTGTCTTACCGGGTTGGACTCAAGACGATAGTTACCGGATAAGGCGCAGCGGTCGG
GCTGAACGGGGGGTTCGTGCACACAGCCCAGCTTGGAGCGAACGACCTACACCGAACTGAGATACCTACA
GCGTGAGCTATGAGAAAGCGCCACGCTTCCCGAAGGGAGAAAGGCGGACAGGTATCCGGTAAGCGGCAGG
GTCGGAACAGGAGAGCGCACGAGGGAGCTTCCAGGGGGAAACGCCTGGTATCTTTATAGTCCTGTCGGGT
TTCGCCACCTCTGACTTGAGCGTCGATTTTTGTGATGCTCGTCAGGGGGGCGGAGCCTATGGAAAAACGC
CAGCAACGCGGCCTTTTTACGGTTCCTGGCCTTTTGCTGGCCTTTTGCTCACATGTTCTTTCCTGCGTTA
TCCCCTGATTCTGTGGATAACCGTATTACCGCCATGCATTAGTTATTAATAGTAATCAATTACGGGGTCA
TTAGTTCATAGCCCATATATGGAGTTCCGCGTTACATAACTTACGGTAAATGGCCCGCCTGGCTGACCGC
CCAACGACCCCCGCCCATTGACGTCAATAATGACGTATGTTCCCATAGTAACGCCAATAGGGACTTTCCA
TTGACGTCAATGGGTGGAGTATTTACGGTAAACTGCCCACTTGGCAGTACATCAAGTGTATCATATGCCA
AGTACGCCCCCTATTGACGTCAATGACGGTAAATGGCCCGCCTGGCATTATGCCCAGTACATGACCTTAT
GGGACTTTCCTACTTGGCAGTACATCTACGTATTAGTCATCGCTATTACCATGGTGATGCGGTTTTGGCA
GTACATCAATGGGCGTGGATAGCGGTTTGACTCACGGGGATTTCCAAGTCTCCACCCCATTGACGTCAAT
GGGAGTTTGTTTTGGCACCAAAATCAACGGGACTTTCCAAAATGTCGTAACAACTCCGCCCCATTGACGC
AAATGGGCGGTAGGCGTGTACGGTGGGAGGTCTATATAAGCAGAGCTGGTTTAGTGAACCGTCAGATCCG
CTAGC
